Addgene plasmid #41021: pFA6a-natMX-tetO-Pcyc1-3xFLAG
Depositing lab: Michael Nick Boddy. Depositing organization: Scripps California (The Scripps Research Institute). Publication: A new versatile system for rapid control of gene expression in the fission yeast Schizosaccharomyces pombe. Zilio N, Wehrkamp-Richter S, Boddy MN. Yeast. 2012 Aug 29. doi: 10.1002/yea.2920. PubMed 22968950.
Backbone
  Vector backbone: pFA6a
  Vector type: N-terminal tagging/promoter replacement
  Selectable markers: Nourseothricin
Growth in bacteria
  Bacterial resistance: Ampicillin, 100 μg/mL
  Growth temperature: 37°C
  Growth strain: DH5alpha
  Copy number: Unknown
Gene/Insert
  Gene/Insert name: tetO7-Pcyc1-3xFLAG
Terms and licenses: Academic/Nonprofit Terms; Industry Terms: Not Available to Industry
Depositor comments: There are a few point mutations in the drug resistance gene. These mutations are derived from the original drug resistant plasmids we obtained and do not alter the drug resistant property of the gene or the function of this plasmid.
How to cite: pFA6a-natMX-tetO-Pcyc1-3xFLAG was a gift from Michael Nick Boddy (Addgene plasmid # 41021 ; http://n2t.net/addgene:41021 ; RRID:Addgene_41021)
