[The description below was written by a language model from this plasmid's Addgene catalogue record and pLannotate feature annotations shown in this document.]
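Description:
pFA6a-natMX-tetO-Pcyc1-3xFLAG is a 4.5 kb PCR-template plasmid of the pFA6a family, built for N-terminal tagging and promoter replacement at chromosomal loci in the fission yeast Schizosaccharomyces pombe. It is not designed to replicate in yeast. The annotated backbone carries only bacterial maintenance elements: a high-copy ColE1/pUC-type origin and an ampicillin resistance gene (bla) with its own promoter, along with flanking T7 and SP6 promoters and short remnants of bom, rop and lacI sequences that appear to be backbone leftovers.

The functional module consists of two parts. The natMX6 cassette confers nourseothricin resistance for selecting yeast integrants, and it lies in the opposite orientation to the regulatory cassette. The depositor notes that this marker carries a few point mutations inherited from its parent plasmids, which do not affect resistance or plasmid function. Downstream of it is a tetracycline response element with seven tetO operator copies. According to the insert name this element is joined to a cyc1 promoter, which the feature table does not annotate separately but which would fall in the gap between the tetO array and the tag. A 3xFLAG epitope coding region comes next, detected as two adjacent fragments, and an S. cerevisiae ADH1 terminator follows it.

In pFA6a-style modules, the marker-promoter-tag segment is typically amplified with primers bearing homology to the target locus and integrated just upstream of a gene's start codon. This replaces the native promoter with the tetO7-Pcyc1 promoter and fuses 3xFLAG to the protein's N-terminus. The gene then comes under tetracycline-responsive control through a TetR-based regulator, which this plasmid does not supply, and the product can be detected or purified through the FLAG epitope.
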