Features (pLannotate 1.2.2; 13 found; start..end, strand, type, name):
      1..19      -  promoter       SP6 promoter: promoter for bacteriophage SP6 RNA polymerase
     82..133     -  misc_feature   bom (fragment): basis of mobility region from pBR322
    235..270     -  CDS            rop (fragment): Rop protein, which maintains plasmids at low copy number; rop
    365..469     +  promoter       AmpR promoter: bla
    470..1330    +  CDS            AmpR: β-lactamase; bla; confers resistance to ampicillin, carbenicillin, and related antibiotics
   1501..2089    +  rep_origin     ori: high-copy-number ColE1/pMB1/pBR322/pUC origin of replication
   2272..2325    +  CDS            lacI (fragment): lac repressor; lacI; The lac repressor binds to the lac operator to inhibit transcription in E. coli. This inhibition can be relieved by adding lactose or isopropyl-β-D-thiogalactopyranoside (IPTG).
   2347..2365    +  promoter       T7 promoter: promoter for bacteriophage T7 RNA polymerase
   2470..3592    -  gene           natMX6: yeast selectable marker conferring nourseothricin resistance
   3675..3945    +  protein_bind   tetracycline response element: contains seven copies of the tetracycline operator tetO tetracycline repressor TetR
   4168..4188    +  CDS            FLAG (fragment): FLAG® epitope tag, followed by an enterokinase cleavage site
   4189..4232    +  CDS            3xFLAG (fragment): three tandem FLAG® epitope tags
   4260..4447    +  terminator     ADH1 terminator: S. cerevisiae ADH1; transcription terminator for the S. cerevisiae alcohol dehydrogenase 1 (ADH1) gene
>Addgene plasmid #41021 | pFA6a-natMX-tetO-Pcyc1-3xFLAG | depositor full sequence | sequence record 56254 | pFA6a-natMX-tetO-Pcyc1-3xFLAG sequence 4522 bps
TCTATAGTGTCACCTAAATCGTATGTGTATGATACATAAGGTTATGTATTAATTGTAGCCGCGTTCTAAC
GACAATATGTCCATATGGTGCACTCTCAGTACAATCTGCTCTGATGCCGCATAGTTAAGCCAGCCCCGAC
ACCCGCCAACACCCGCTGACGCGCCCTGACGGGCTTGTCTGCTCCCGGCATCCGCTTACAGACAAGCTGT
GACCGTCTCCGGGAGCTGCATGTGTCAGAGGTTTTCACCGTCATCACCGAAACGCGCGAGACGAAAGGGC
CTCGTGATACGCCTATTTTTATAGGTTAATGTCATGATAATAATGGTTTCTTAGACGTCAGGTGGCACTT
TTCGGGGAAATGTGCGCGGAACCCCTATTTGTTTATTTTTCTAAATACATTCAAATATGTATCCGCTCAT
GAGACAATAACCCTGATAAATGCTTCAATAATATTGAAAAAGGAAGAGTATGAGTATTCAACATTTCCGT
GTCGCCCTTATTCCCTTTTTTGCGGCATTTTGCCTTCCTGTTTTTGCTCACCCAGAAACGCTGGTGAAAG
TAAAAGATGCTGAAGATCAGTTGGGTGCACGAGTGGGTTACATCGAACTGGATCTCAACAGCGGTAAGAT
CCTTGAGAGTTTTCGCCCCGAAGAACGTTTTCCAATGATGAGCACTTTTAAAGTTCTGCTATGTGGCGCG
GTATTATCCCGTATTGACGCCGGGCAAGAGCAACTCGGTCGCCGCATACACTATTCTCAGAATGACTTGG
TTGAGTACTCACCAGTCACAGAAAAGCATCTTACGGATGGCATGACAGTAAGAGAATTATGCAGTGCTGC
CATAACCATGAGTGATAACACTGCGGCCAACTTACTTCTGACAACGATCGGAGGACCGAAGGAGCTAACC
GCTTTTTTGCACAACATGGGGGATCATGTAACTCGCCTTGATCGTTGGGAACCGGAGCTGAATGAAGCCA
TACCAAACGACGAGCGTGACACCACGATGCCTGTAGCAATGGCAACAACGTTGCGCAAACTATTAACTGG
CGAACTACTTACTCTAGCTTCCCGGCAACAATTAATAGACTGGATGGAGGCGGATAAAGTTGCAGGACCA
CTTCTGCGCTCGGCCCTTCCGGCTGGCTGGTTTATTGCTGATAAATCTGGAGCCGGTGAGCGTGGGTCTC
GCGGTATCATTGCAGCACTGGGGCCAGATGGTAAGCCCTCCCGTATCGTAGTTATCTACACGACGGGGAG
TCAGGCAACTATGGATGAACGAAATAGACAGATCGCTGAGATAGGTGCCTCACTGATTAAGCATTGGTAA
CTGTCAGACCAAGTTTACTCATATATACTTTAGATTGATTTAAAACTTCATTTTTAATTTAAAAGGATCT
AGGTGAAGATCCTTTTTGATAATCTCATGACCAAAATCCCTTAACGTGAGTTTTCGTTCCACTGAGCGTC
AGACCCCGTAGAAAAGATCAAAGGATCTTCTTGAGATCCTTTTTTTCTGCGCGTAATCTGCTGCTTGCAA
ACAAAAAAACCACCGCTACCAGCGGTGGTTTGTTTGCCGGATCAAGAGCTACCAACTCTTTTTCCGAAGG
TAACTGGCTTCAGCAGAGCGCAGATACCAAATACTGTCCTTCTAGTGTAGCCGTAGTTAGGCCACCACTT
CAAGAACTCTGTAGCACCGCCTACATACCTCGCTCTGCTAATCCTGTTACCAGTGGCTGCTGCCAGTGGC
GATAAGTCGTGTCTTACCGGGTTGGACTCAAGACGATAGTTACCGGATAAGGCGCAGCGGTCGGGCTGAA
CGGGGGGTTCGTGCACACAGCCCAGCTTGGAGCGAACGACCTACACCGAACTGAGATACCTACAGCGTGA
GCATTGAGAAAGCGCCACGCTTCCCGAAGGGAGAAAGGCGGACAGGTATCCGGTAAGCGGCAGGGTCGGA
ACAGGAGAGCGCACGAGGGAGCTTCCAGGGGGAAACGCCTGGTATCTTTATAGTCCTGTCGGGTTTCGCC
ACCTCTGACTTGAGCGTCGATTTTTGTGATGCTCGTCAGGGGGGCGGAGCCTATGGAAAAACGCCAGCAA
CGCGGCCTTTTTACGGTTCCTGGCCTTTTGCTGGCCTTTTGCTCACATGTTCTTTCCTGCGTTATCCCCT
GATTCTGTGGATAACCGTATTACCGCCTTTGAGTGAGCTGATACCGCTCGCCGCAGCCGAACGACCGAGC
GCAGCGAGTCAGTGAGCGAGGAAGCGGAAGAGCGCCCAATACGCAAACCGCCTCTCCCCGCGCGTTGGCC
GATTCATTAATGCAGGTTAACCTGGCTTATCGAAATTAATACGACTCACTATAGGGAGACCGGCAGATCC
GCGGCCGCATAGGCCACTAGTGGATCTGATATCATCGATGAATTCGAGCTCGTTTAAACTGGATGGCGGC
GTTAGTATCGAATCGACAGCAGTATAGCGACCAGCATTCACATACGATTGACGCATGATATTACTTTCTG
CGCACTTAACTTCGCATCTGGGCAGATGATGTCGAGGCGAAAAAAAATATAAATCACGCTAACATTTGAT
TAAAATAGAACAACTACAATATAAAAAAACTATACAAATGACAAGTTCTTGAAAACAAGAATCTTTTTAT
TGTCAGTACTGATTAGGGGCAGGGCATGCTCATGTAGAGCGCCTGCCGCTCGCCGTCCGAGGCGGTGCCG
TCGTACAGGGCGGTGTCCAGGCCGCAGAGGGTGAACCCCATCCGCCGGTACGCGTGGATCGCCGGTGCGT
TGACGTTGGTGACCTCCAGCCAGAGGTGCCCGGCGCCCCGCTCGCCGGCGAACTCCGTCGCGAGCCCCAT
CAACGCGCGCCCGACCCCGTGCCCCCGGTGCTCCGGGGCGACCTCGATGTCCTCGACGGTCAGCCGGCGG
TTCCACGCCGAGTACGAGATGACCACGAAGCCCGCCAGGTCGCCGTCGTCCCCGTACGCGACGAACGTCC
GGGAGTCCGGGTCGCCGTCCTCCCCGTCGTCCGATTCGTCGTCCGATTCGTCGTCGGGGAACACCTTGGT
CAGGGGCGGGTCCACCGGCACCTCCCGCAGGGTGAAGCCGTCCCCGGTGGCGGTGACGCGGAAGACGGTG
TCGGTGGTGAAGGACCCATCCAGTGCCTCGATGGCCTCGGCGTCCCCCGGGACACTGGTGCGGTACCGGT
AAGCCGTGTCGTCAAGAGTGGTACCCATGGTTGTTTATGTTCGGATGTGATGTGAGAACTGTATCCTAGC
AAGATTTTAAAAGGAAGTATATGAAAGAAGAACCTCAGTGGCAAATCCTAACCTTTTATATTTCTCTACA
GGGGCGCGGCGTGGGGACAATTCAACGCGTCTGTGAGGGGAGCGTTTCCCTGCTCGCAGGTCTGCAGCGA
GGAGCCGTAATTTTTGCTTCGCGCCGTGCGGCCATCAAAATGTATGGATGCAAATGATTATACATGGGGA
TGTATGGGCTAAATGTACGGGCGACAGTCACATCATGCCCCTGAGCTGCGCACGTCAAGACTGTCAAGGA
GGGTATTCTGGGCCTCCATGTCGCTGGCCGGGTGACCCGGCGGGGACGAGGCAAGCTAAACAGATCTGGG
TAATATAGATCAATTCCTCGATCGAGTTTACCACTCCCTATCAGTGATAGAGAAAAGTGAAAGTCGAGTT
TACCACTCCCTATCAGTGATAGAGAAAAGTGAAAGTCGAGTTTACCACTCCCTATCAGTGATAGAGAAAA
GTGAAAGTCGAGTTTACCACTCCCTATCAGTGATAGAGAAAAGTGAAAGTCGAGTTTACCACTCCCTATC
AGTGATAGAGAAAAGTGAAAGTCGAGTTTACCACTCCCTATCAGTGATAGAGAAAAGTGAAAGTCGAGTT
TACCACTCCCTATCAGTGATAGAGAAAAGTGAAAGTCGAGCTCGGTACCCTATGGCATGCATGTGCTCTG
TATGTATATAAAACTCTTGTTTTCTTCTTTTCTCTAAATATTCTTTCCTTATACATTAGGTCCTTTGTAG
CATAAATTACTATACTTCTATAGACACGCAAACACAAATACACACACTAAATTACCGGATCAATTCGGGG
GATCCGTTTATCATCCTGGAGGTTAATTAATATGGACTACAAGGACGACGATGACAAGGATTACAAAGAT
GACGACGATAAGGACTATAAGGACGATGATGATAAATAGGGCGCGCCACTTCTAAATAAGCGAATTTCTT
ATGATTTATGATTTTTATTATTAAATAAGTTATAAAAAAAATAAGTGTATACAAATTTTAAAGTGACTCT
TAGGTTTTAAAACGAAAATTCTTATTCTTGAGTAACTCTTTCCTGTAGGTCAGGTTGCTTTCTCAGGTAT
AGTATGAGGTCGCTCTTATTGACCACACCTCTACCGGCAGATCCGCTAGGGATAACAGGGTAATATAGAT
CCGTCGACCTGCAGCGTACGAAGCTTCAGCTGGCGGCCGCGT
