>Addgene plasmid #41021 | pFA6a-natMX-tetO-Pcyc1-3xFLAG | addgene partial sequence | sequence record 55413 | Sp6
GATCTATATTACCCTGTTATCCCTAGCGGATCTGCCGGTAGAGGTGTGGTCAATAAGAGCGACCTCATAC
TATACCTGAGAAAGCAACCTGACCTACAGGAAAGAGTTACTCAAGAATAAGAATTTTCGTTTTAAAACCT
AAGAGTCACTTTAAAATTTGTATACACTTATTTTTTTTATAACTTATTTAATAATAAAAATCATAAATCA
TAAGAAATTCGCTTATTTAGAAGTGGCGCGCCCTATTTATCATCATCGTCCTTATAGTCCTTATCGTCGT
CATCTTTGTAATCCTTGTCATCGTCGTCCTTGTAGTCCATATTAATTAACCTCCAGGATGATAAACGGAT
CCCCCGAATTGATCCGGTAATTTAGTGTGTGTATTTGTGTTTGCGTGTCTATAGAAGTATAGTAATTTAT
GCTACAAAGGACCTAATGTATAAGGAAAGAATATTTAGAGAAAAGAAGAAAACAAGAGTTTTATATACAT
ACAGAGCACATGCATGCCATAGGGTACCGAGCTCGACTTTCACTTTTCTCTATCACTGATAGGGAGTGGT
AAACTCGACTTTCACTTTTCTCTATCACTGATAGGGAGTGGTAAACTCGACTTTCACTTTTCTCTATCAC
TGATAGGGAGTGGTAAACTCGACTTTCACTTTTCTCTATCACTGATAGGGAGTGGTAAACTCGACTTTCA
CTTTTCTCTATCACTGATAGGGAGTGGTAAACTCGACTTTCACTTTTCTCTATCACTGATAGGGAGTGGT
AAACTCGACTTTCACTTTTCTCTATCACTGATAGGGAGTGGTAAACTCGATC
