>Addgene plasmid #41021 | pFA6a-natMX-tetO-Pcyc1-3xFLAG | addgene partial sequence | sequence record 55500 | T7 5'-TAATACGACTCACTATAGGG-3'
GGATCTGATATCATCGATGAATTCGAGCTCGTTTAAACACTGGATGGCGGCGTTAGTATCGAATCGACAG
CAGTATAGCGACCAGCATTCACATACGATTGACGCATGATATTACTTTCTGCGCACTTAACTTCGCATCT
GGGCAGATGATGTCGAGGCGAAAAAAAATATAAATCACGCTAACATTTGATTAAAATAGAACAACTACAA
TATAAAAAAACTATACAAATGACAAGTTCTTGAAAACAAGAATCTTTTTATTGTCAGTACTGATTAGGGG
CAGGGCATGCTCATGTAGAGCGCCTGCTCGCCGTCCGAGGCGGTGCCGTCGTACAGGGCGGTGTCCAGGC
CGCAGAGGGTGAACCCCATCCGCCGGTACGCGTGGATCGCCGGTGCGTTGACGTTGGTGACCTCCAGCCA
GAGGTGCCCGGCGCCCCGCTCGCGGGCGAACTCCGTCGCGAGCCCCATCAACGCGCGCCCGACCCCGTGC
CCCCGGTGCTCCGGGGCGACCTCGATGTCCTCGACGGTCAGCCGGCGGTTCCAGCCGGAGTACGAGACGA
CCACGAAGCCCGCCAGGTCGCCGTCGTCCCCGTACGCGACGAACGTCCGGGAGTCCGGGTCGCCGTCCTC
CCCGTCGTCCGATTCGTCGTCCGATTCGTCGTCGGGGAACACCTTGGTCAGGGGCGGGTCCACCGGCACC
TCCCGCAGGGTGAAGCCGTCCCCGGTGGCGGTGACGCGGAAGACGGTGTCGGTGGTGAAGGACCCATCCA
GT
